>Addgene plasmid #78676 | 36INS2-pBAD_FB | depositor full sequence | sequence record 147245 | 36INS2-pBAD_FB sequence 2274 bps
CGCTTAGCACGCTTTTCTGCGTATGGTTGGTCAGCTTCTAACATTGATTATTTGCACGGCGTCACACTTT
GCTATGCCATAGCATTTTTATCCATAAGATTAGCGGATCCTACCTGACGCTTTTTATCGCAACTCTCTAC
TGTTTCTCCATACCGTTTTTTTGGGCTAGCTACTAGAGACCTACTAGTAGCGGCCGCTGCAGGCTTCCTC
GCTCACTGACTCGCTGCGCTCGGTCGTTCGGCTGCGGCGAGCGGTATCAGCTCACTCAAAGGCGGTAATA
CGGTTATCCACAGAATCAGGGGATAACGCAGGAAAGAACATGTGAGCAAAAGGCCAGCAAAAGGCCAGGA
ACCGTAAAAAGGCCGCGTTGCTGGCGTTTTTCCACAGGCTCCGCCCCCCTGACGAGCATCACAAAAATCG
ACGCTCAAGTCAGAGGTGGCGAAACCCGACAGGACTATAAAGATACCAGGCGTTTCCCCCTGGAAGCTCC
CTCGTGCGCTCTCCTGTTCCGACCCTGCCGCTTACCGGATACCTGTCCGCCTTTCTCCCTTCGGGAAGCG
TGGCGCTTTCTCATAGCTCACGCTGTAGGTATCTCAGTTCGGTGTAGGTCGTTCGCTCCAAGCTGGGCTG
TGTGCACGAACCCCCCGTTCAGCCCGACCGCTGCGCCTTATCCGGTAACTATCGTCTTGAGTCCAACCCG
GTAAGACACGACTTATCGCCACTGGCAGCAGCCACTGGTAACAGGATTAGCAGAGCGAGGTATGTAGGCG
GTGCTACAGAGTTCTTGAAGTGGTGGCCTAACTACGGCTACACTAGAAGAACAGTATTTGGTATCTGCGC
TCTGCTGAAGCCAGTTACCTTCGGAAAAAGAGTTGGTAGCTCTTGATCCGGCAAACAAACCACCGCTGGT
AGCGGTGGTTTTTTTGTTTGCAAGCAGCAGATTACGCGCAGAAAAAAAGGATCTCAAGAAGATCCTTTGA
TCTTTTCTACGGGGTCTGACGCTCAGTGGAACGAAAACTCACGTTAAGGGATTTTGGTCATGAGATTATC
AAAAAGGATCTTCACCTAGATCCTTTTAAATTAAAAATGAAGTTTTAAATCAATCTAAAGTATATATGAG
TAAACTTGGTCTGACAGTTACCAATGCTTAATCAGTGAGGCACCTATCTCAGCGATCTGTCTATTTCGTT
CATCCATAGTTGCCTGACTCCCCGTCGTGTAGATAACTACGATACGGGAGGGCTTACCATCTGGCCCCAG
TGCTGCAATGATACCGCGCGACCCACGCTCACCGGCTCCAGATTTATCAGCAATAAACCAGCCAGCCGGA
AGGGCCGAGCGCAGAAGTGGTCCTGCAACTTTATCCGCCTCCATCCAGTCTATTAATTGTTGCCGGGAAG
CTAGAGTAAGTAGTTCGCCAGTTAATAGTTTGCGCAACGTTGTTGCCATTGCTACAGGCATCGTGGTGTC
ACGCTCGTCGTTTGGTATGGCTTCATTCAGCTCCGGTTCCCAACGATCAAGGCGAGTTACATGATCCCCC
ATGTTGTGCAAAAAAGCGGTTAGCTCCTTCGGTCCTCCGATCGTTGTCAGAAGTAAGTTGGCCGCAGTGT
TATCACTCATGGTTATGGCAGCACTGCATAATTCTCTTACTGTCATGCCATCCGTAAGATGCTTTTCTGT
GACTGGTGAGTACTCAACCAAGTCATTCTGAGAATAGTGTATGCGGCGACCGAGTTGCTCTTGCCCGGCG
TCAATACGGGATAATACCGCGCCACATAGCAGAACTTTAAAAGTGCTCATCATTGGAAAACGTTCTTCGG
GGCGAAAACTCTCAAGGATCTTACCGCTGTTGAGATCCAGTTCGATGTAACCCACTCGTGCACCCAACTG
ATCTTCAGCATCTTTTACTTTCACCAGCGTTTCTGGGTGAGCAAAAACAGGAAGGCAAAATGCCGCAAAA
AAGGGAATAAGGGCGACACGGAAATGTTGAATACTCATACTCTTCCTTTTTCAATATTATTGAAGCATTT
ATCAGGGTTATTGTCTCATGAGCGGATACATATTTGAATGTATTTAGAAAAATAAACAAATAGGGGTTCC
GCGCACATTTCCCCGAAAAGTGCCACCTGACGTCTAAGAAACCATTATTATCATGACATTAACCTATAAA
AATAGGCGTATCACGAGGCAGAATTTCAGATAAAAAAAATCCTTAGCTTTCGCTAAGGATGATTTCTGGA
ATTCGCGGCCGCTTCTAGAGACTAGTGGGTCTCA
Features (pLannotate 1.2.2; 7 found; start..end, strand, type, name):
     41..151     +  promoter       araBAD promoter (fragment): araBAD; promoter of the L-arabinose operon of E. coli; the araC regulatory gene is transcribed in the opposite direction (Guzman et al., 1995)
    182..202     +  misc_feature   BioBrick suffix: universal suffix for all parts
    379..967     -  rep_origin     ori: high-copy-number ColE1/pMB1/pBR322/pUC origin of replication
   1138..1998    -  CDS            AmpR: β-lactamase; bla; confers resistance to ampicillin, carbenicillin, and related antibiotics
   1999..2103    -  promoter       AmpR promoter: bla
   2193..2236    -  terminator     bacterial terminator: putative bacterial transcription terminator
   2239..2260    +  misc_feature   BioBrick prefix: BioBrick prefix for parts that do not start with "ATG"
