[The description below was written by a language model from this plasmid's Addgene catalogue record and pLannotate feature annotations shown in this document.]
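Description:
36INS2-pBAD_FB is a small synthetic-biology part plasmid that carries an insulated version of the arabinose-inducible pBAD promoter formatted for MoClo (modular Golden Gate) assembly in E. coli. It is built on the DVA destination-vector backbone, a minimal cloning vector. This backbone has a high-copy ColE1/pUC-type origin of replication and a β-lactamase gene under its own bla promoter for ampicillin selection. The feature table also shows BioBrick prefix and suffix sequences flanking the part position, with a putative bacterial transcription terminator next to the prefix.

The insert is a 166 bp synthetic element derived from the registry part BBa_I13453, and annotation detects it as a fragment of the araBAD promoter. No araC regulator gene is annotated, so arabinose control presumably relies on AraC supplied by the host or by another part. A 36-nucleotide DNA spacer, chosen empirically, acts as an insulator that buffers promoter activity against the influence of neighbouring sequence. The record notes that this variant gives nearly the same expression as a sibling part, 36INS1-pBAD_AB. The "FB" suffix indicates that the part is bounded by the F and B MoClo fusion sites, which set its position and orientation when it is joined with other parts into a transcriptional unit. It was cloned using BbsI sites, which were destroyed in the process.

The plasmid is intended as a reusable promoter module for building genetic circuits whose expression depends less on DNA context. The catalogue lists a total size of 2189 bp, whereas the depositor's full sequence record is 2274 nt; the record does not explain the difference.
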