Addgene plasmid #78676: 36INS2-pBAD_FB
Purpose: Insulated MoClo promoter for E. coli. 36nt DNA spacer empirically selected. Modified from BBa_I13453. Has near identical expression as 36INS1-pBAD_AB [F:36INS2-pBAD:B]
Depositing lab: Douglas Densmore. Depositing organization: Boston University Main Campus. Publication: Reducing DNA context dependence in bacterial promoters. Carr SB, Beal J, Densmore DM. PLoS One. 2017 Apr 19;12(4):e0176013. doi: 10.1371/journal.pone.0176013. eCollection 2017. PubMed 28422998.
Backbone
  Vector backbone: DVA
  Backbone size w/o insert (bp): 2023
  Total vector size (bp): 2189
  Vector type: Synthetic Biology
Growth in bacteria
  Bacterial resistance: Ampicillin, 100 μg/mL
  Growth temperature: 37°C
  Growth strain: DH5alpha
  Copy number: High Copy
Gene/Insert
  Gene/Insert name: Insulated pBAD Promoter (alt name: 36INS-pBAD_FB)
  Species: Synthetic
  Insert size (bp): 166
  Cloning method: Restriction Enzyme; 5′ cloning site BbsI (destroyed during cloning); 3′ cloning site BbsI (destroyed during cloning)
  Sequencing primers: 5′ TGCCACCTGACGTCTAAGAA; 3′ ATTACCGCCTTTGAGTGAGC
Terms and licenses: Academic/Nonprofit Terms; Industry Terms: Not Available to Industry
How to cite: 36INS2-pBAD_FB was a gift from Douglas Densmore (Addgene plasmid # 78676 ; http://n2t.net/addgene:78676 ; RRID:Addgene_78676)
