>Addgene plasmid #78676 | 36INS2-pBAD_FB | addgene partial sequence | sequence record 154562 | ASK-FN2 5'-CGGCCTTTTTACGGTTCCTG-3'
CTGCGTTATCCCCTGATTCTGTGGATAACCGTATTACCGCCTTTGAGTGAGCTGATACCGCTCGCCGCAG
CCGAACGACCGAGCGCAGCGAGTCAGTGAGCGAGGAAGCCTGCAGCGGCCGCTACTAGTAGGTCTCTAGT
AGCTAGCCCAAAAAAACGGTATGGAGAAACAGTAGAGAGTTGCGATAAAAAGCGTCAGGTAGGATCCGCT
AATCTTATGGATAAAAATGCTATGGCATAGCAAAGTGTGACGCCGTGCAAATAATCAATGTTAGAAGCTG
ACCAACCATACGCAGAAAAGCGTGCTAAGCGTGAGACCCACTAGTCTCTAGAAGCGGCCGCGAATTCCAG
AAATCATCCTTAGCGAAAGCTAAGGATTTTTTTTATCTGAAATTCTGCCTCGTGATACGCCTATTTTTAT
AGGTTAATGTCATGATAATAATGGTTTCTTAGACGTCAGGTGGCACTTTTCGGGGAAATGTGCGCGGAAC
CCCTATTTGTTTATTTTTCTAAATACATTCAAATATGTATCCGCTCATGAGACAATAACCCTGATAAATG
CTTCAATAATATTGAAAAAGGAAGAGTATGAGTATTCAACATTTCCGTGTCGCCCTTATTCCCTTTTTTG
CGGCATTTTGCCTTCCTGTTTTTGCTCACCCAGAAACGCTGGTGAAAGTAAAAGATGCTGAAGATCAGTT
GGGTGCACGAGTGGGTTACATCGAACTGGATCTCAACAGCGGTAAGATCCTTGAGAGTTTTCGCCCCGAA
GAACGTTTTCCAATGATGAGCACTTTTAA
