>Addgene plasmid #78676 | 36INS2-pBAD_FB | addgene partial sequence | sequence record 154563 | MoCloR 5'-gccacctgacgtctaagaaacc-3'
AATAGGCGTATCACGAGGCAGAATTTCAGATAAAAAAAATCCTTAGCTTTCGCTAAGGATGATTTCTGGA
ATTCGCGGCCGCTTCTAGAGACTAGTGGGTCTCACGCTTAGCACGCTTTTCTGCGTATGGTTGGTCAGCT
TCTAACATTGATTATTTGCACGGCGTCACACTTTGCTATGCCATAGCATTTTTATCCATAAGATTAGCGG
ATCCTACCTGACGCTTTTTATCGCAACTCTCTACTGTTTCTCCATACCGTTTTTTTGGGCTAGCTACTAG
AGACCTACTAGTAGCGGCCGCTGCAGGCTTCCTCGCTCACTGACTCGCTGCGCTCGGTCGTTCGGCTGCG
GCGAGCGGTATCAGCTCACTCAAAGGCGGTAATACGGTTATCCACAGAATCAGGGGATAACGCAGGAAAG
AACATGTGAGCAAAAGGCCAGCAAAAGGCCAGGAACCGTAAAAAGGCCGCGTTGCTGGCGTTTTTCCACA
GGCTCCGCCCCCCTGACGAGCATCACAAAAATCGACGCTCAAGTCAGAGGTGGCGAAACCCGACAGGACT
ATAAAGATACCAGGCGTTTCCCCCTGGAAGCTCCCTCGTGCGCTCTCCTGTTCCGACCCTGCCGCTTACC
GGATACCTGTCCGCCTTTCTCCCTTCGGGAAGCGTGGCGCTTTCTCATAGCTCACGCTGTAGGTATCTCA
GTTCGGTGTAGGTCGTTCGCTCCAAGCTGGGCTGTGTGCACGAACCCCCCGTTCAGCCCGACCGCTGCGC
CTTATCCGGTAACTATCGTCTTGAGTCCAACCCGGTAAGACACGACTTATCGCCACTGGCAGCAGCCACT
GGTA
